Addgene plasmid #96945: pmSTARRseq1
Purpose: (Empty Backbone) CpG free plasmid for testing effects of methylation on regulatory activity
Depositing lab: Jenny Tung. Depositing organization: Duke University.
Backbone
  Vector backbone: pCpGfree-promoter-Lucia_v2
  Backbone manufacturer: Invivogen
  Backbone size (bp): 2000
  Modifications to backbone: We replaced the region between the NsiI and NheI digest sites with a sequence containing the following elements: a CpG -free EF1 promoter (Invivogen), a CpG free version of a synthetic intron (pIRESpuro3, Clontech), an ORF (the CpG-free CFP::Sh gene from Invivogen), and a cluster of MluI digest sites for screening. The MluI cluster is flanked by restriction enzyme digest sites for SpeI and NcoI to enable high-throughput replacement of this sequence with putative enhancer elements.
  Vector type: Mammalian Expression ; mSTARR-seq screening vector
  Promoter: CpG -free EF1 promoter
Growth in bacteria
  Bacterial resistance: Bleocin (Zeocin), 50 μg/mL
  Growth temperature: 37°C
  Growth strain: Pir1
  Copy number: High Copy
Gene/Insert
  Cloning method: Gibson Cloning
Terms and licenses: Academic/Nonprofit Terms; Industry Terms: Not Available to Industry
How to cite: pmSTARRseq1 was a gift from Jenny Tung (Addgene plasmid # 96945 ; http://n2t.net/addgene:96945 ; RRID:Addgene_96945)
