[The description below was written by a language model from this plasmid's Addgene catalogue record and pLannotate feature annotations shown in this document.]
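Description:
pmSTARRseq1 is an empty mammalian expression backbone built for mSTARR-seq, a high-throughput reporter screen that tests how DNA methylation alters the regulatory activity of candidate enhancer fragments. It derives from the Invivogen pCpGfree-promoter-Lucia_v2 vector and is designed to lack CpG dinucleotides, so that after enzymatic methylation of the plasmid any methylation-dependent change in activity can be attributed to CpGs in the cloned test fragment rather than to the vector. Propagation relies on an R6K γ origin, which needs the pi initiator protein and therefore a pir-expressing host such as the Pir1 strain listed. Selection is with Zeocin through a bleomycin-resistance (ble) gene next to the origin, and the plasmid is recorded as high copy.

The region between the NsiI and NheI sites of the backbone was replaced with a CpG-free EF1 promoter, a CpG-free synthetic intron, and the CpG-free CFP::Sh open reading frame, a fluorescent protein fused to a second ble coding sequence. The automated annotation labels the fluorescent portion as EGFP, presumably because of its similarity to other Aequorea-derived variants, and it does not annotate the promoter at all. Downstream of the ORF lies a cluster of MluI sites used for screening, flanked by SpeI and NcoI sites, which is swapped out by Gibson assembly for libraries of putative enhancer elements. The short ccdB fragment annotated in roughly this position is not mentioned by the depositor. Because inserts sit within the transcribed region upstream of the SV40 polyadenylation signal, active fragments are expected to drive their own transcription, as in STARR-seq designs generally. The two sequence records, of 4,049 and 4,050 nt, carry the same features, whereas the catalogue lists a backbone size of about 2,000 bp.
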