Features (pLannotate 1.2.2; 8 found; start..end, strand, type, name):
    709..938     +  intron         chimeric intron: chimera between introns from adenovirus and immunoglobulin heavy chain genes
    986..1702    +  CDS            EGFP: EGFP is a basic (constitutively fluorescent) green fluorescent protein published in 1996, derived from Aequorea victoria. It is reported to be a rapidly-maturing weak dimer with moderate acid sensitivity.
   1703..2071    +  CDS            ble: BLE_STRHI - Experimental evidence at protein level: Swiss-Prot protein existence level 1. Binding protein with a strong affinity to the bleomycin family of antibiotics. From Streptoalloteichus hindustanus.
   2096..2221    +  CDS            ccdB (fragment): CCDB_ECOLI - Also known as G, letB, letD. Experimental evidence at protein level: Swiss-Prot protein existence level 1. Toxic component of a type II toxin-antitoxin (TA) system, functioning in plasmid maintainence. Responsible for the post- segregational killing (PSK) of plasmid-free cells, also referred to as a plasmid addiction system. Half-life of over 2 hours. Cell killing by CcdB is accompanied by filamentation, defects in chromosome and plasmid segregation, defects in cell division, formation of anucleate cells, decreased DNA synthesis and plasmid loss. Interferes with the activity of DN
   2305..2426    -  polyA_signal   SV40 poly(A) signal: SV40 polyadenylation signal
   2449..2520    -  CDS            large T antigen (fragment): large T antigen from SV40 (simian virus 40)
   3362..3593    +  rep_origin     R6K γ ori (fragment): γ replication origin from E. coli plasmid R6K; requires the R6K initiator protein pi for replication
   3604..3975    -  CDS            ble: BLE_STRHI - Experimental evidence at protein level: Swiss-Prot protein existence level 1. Binding protein with a strong affinity to the bleomycin family of antibiotics. From Streptoalloteichus hindustanus.
>Addgene plasmid #96945 | pmSTARRseq1 | depositor full sequence | sequence record 178427 | pmSTARRseq1 sequence 4049 bps
TTAATTAAAATTATCTCTAAGGCATGTGAACTGGCTGTCTTGGTTTTCATCTGTACTTCATCTGCTACCT
CTGTGACCTGAAACATATTTATAATTCCATTAAGCTGTGCATATGATAGATTTATCATATGTATTTTCCT
TAAAGGATTTTTGTAAGAACTAATTGAATTGATACCTGTAAAGTCTTTATCACACTACCCAATAAATAAT
AAATCTCTTTGTTCAGCTCTCTGTTTCTATAAATATGTACCAGTTTTATTGTTTTTAGTGGTAGTGATTT
TATTCTCTTTCTATATATATACACACACATGTGTGCATTCATAAATATATACAATTTTTATGAATAAAAA
ATTATTAGCAATCAATATTGAAAACCACTGATTTTTGTTTATGTGAGCAAACAGCAGATTAAAAGGAATT
CCTGCAGGGCCCACCTAGGATGCATAGGGAGAAGAGCATGCTTGAGGGCTGAGTGCCCCTCAGTGGGCAG
AGAGCACATGGCCCACAGTCCCTGAGAAGTTGGGGGGAGGGGTGGGCAATTGAACTGGTGCCTAGAGAAG
GTGGGGCTTGGGTAAACTGGGAAAGTGATGTGGTGTACTGGCTCCACCTTTTTCCCCAGGGTGGGGGAGA
ACCATATATAAGTGCAGTAGTCTCTGTGAACATTCAGGGCCTGAATTAATTCACTGTCTGCCAGGGCCAG
CTGTTGGGGTGAGTACTCCCTCTCAAAAGCTGGCATGACTTCTGCACTAAGATTGTCAGTTTCCAAAAAT
GAGGAGGATTTGATATTCAACTGGCCCTCAGTGATGCCTTTGAGGGTGGCTGGGTCCATCTGGTCAGAAA
AGACAATCTTTTTGTTGTCAAGCTTGAGGTGTGGCAGGCTTGAGGTCTGGCCATACACTTGAGTGACAAT
GACATCCACTTTGCCTTTCTCTCCACAGGTGTCCACTCCCAGGTCCAACTGCAGGTCACCTGCAGGCTTA
AGCTCATGGTTTCTAAGGGAGAAGAACTCTTTACTGGTGTTGTCCCAATTCTGGTTGAGCTGGATGGTGA
TGTGAATGGCCACAAATTCTCTGTGTCTGGTGAAGGTGAAGGAGATGCAACTTATGGAAAGCTGACTCTG
AAGTTCATTTGTACAACAGGAAAGCTGCCAGTGCCTTGGCCAACTCTGGTGACCACCCTGACTTATGGTG
TTCAATGTTTCAGCAGGTACCCTGACCACATGAAGCAGCATGACTTCTTTAAATCTGCAATGCCAGAAGG
TTATGTTCAGGAGAGGACAATCTTCTTTAAGGATGATGGAAATTATAAGACAAGGGCAGAAGTGAAGTTT
GAAGGTGATACACTGGTTAACAGAATTGAGCTGAAAGGCATTGATTTTAAGGAAGATGGAAACATTCTGG
GTCACAAGCTGGAGTACAACTATAATTCTCACAATGTTTACATTATGGCAGATAAGCAGAGGAATGGAAT
TAAGGCTAATTTCAAGATTAGACACAACATTGAGGATGGGTCTGTCCAACTGGCAGACCATTACCAGCAG
AACACCCCTATTGGTGATGGCCCAGTTCTCCTCCCAGATAATCACTATCTCAGCACTCAATCTGCTCTGT
CCAAAGACCCTAATGAGAAAAGAGACCACATGGTCCTCCTGGAGTTTGTGACAGCAGCAGGAATTACTCT
GGGAATGGATGAGCTGTACAAGGCCAAGTTGACCAGTGCTGTCCCAGTGCTCACAGCCAGGGATGTGGCT
GGAGCTGTTGAGTTCTGGACTGACAGGTTGGGGTTCTCCAGAGATTTTGTGGAGGATGACTTTGCAGGTG
TGGTCAGAGATGATGTCACCCTGTTCATCTCAGCAGTCCAGGACCAGGTGGTGCCTGACAACACCCTGGC
TTGGGTGTGGGTGAGAGGACTGGATGAGCTGTATGCTGAGTGGAGTGAGGTGGTCTCCACCAACTTCAGG
GATGCCAGTGGCCCTGCCATGACAGAGATTGGAGAGCAGCCCTGGGGGAGAGAGTTTGCCCTGAGAGACC
CAGCAGGCAACTGTGTGCACTTTGTGGCAGAGGAGCAGGACTAAAGTCTAGAGCTTGTACTAGTGGTGAT
TCCCCTGACGCGTGCACGTCTGCTGACGCGTAAAGTCTCCCGTGAACTTTACCCACGCGTGCATATCGGG
GATGAAAGACGCGTCATGATGACCACCGATATGGCCAGTGTACGCGTCTCGGGGAATATAAATACACAGC
CAGTCTGCAGGACATCCCATGGGAATTCAGCCAGCCACTTCAACTGCTAGCTGGCCAGACATGATAAGAT
ACATTGATGAGTTTGGACAAACCACAACTAGAATGCAGTGAAAAAAATGCTTTATTTGTGAAATTTGTGA
TGCTATTGCTTTATTTGTAACCATTATAAGCTGCAATAAACAAGTTAACAACAACAATTGCATTCATTTT
ATGTTTCAGGTTCAGGGGGAGGTGTGGGAGGTTTTTTAAAGCAAGTAAAACCTCTACAAATGTGGTATGG
AATTCAGTCAATATGTTCACCCCAAAAAAGCTGTTTGTTAACTTGCCAACCTCATTCTAAAATGTATATA
GAAGCCCAAAAGACAATAACAAAAATATTCTTGTAGAACAAAATGGGAAAGAATGTTCCACTAAATATCA
AGATTTAGAGCAAAGCATGAGATGTGTGGGGATAGACAGTGAGGCTGATAAAATAGAGTAGAGCTCAGAA
ACAGACCCATTGATATATGTAAGTGACCTATGAAAAAAATATGGCATTTTACAATGGGAAAATGATGGTC
TTTTTCTTTTTTAGAAAAACAGGGAAATATATTTATATGTAAAAAATAAAAGGGAACCCATATGTCATAC
CATACACACAAAAAAATTCCAGTGAATTATAAGTCTAAATGGAGAAGGCAAAACTTTAAATCTTTTAGAA
AATAATATAGAAGCATGCCATCAAGACTTCAGTGTAGAGAAAAATTTCTTATGACTCAAAGTCCTAACCA
CAAAGAAAAGATTGTTAATTAGATTGCATGAATATTAAGACTTATTTTTAAAATTAAAAAACCATTAAGA
AAAGTCAGGCCATAGAATGACAGAAAATATTTGCAACACCCCAGTAAAGAGAATTGTAATATGCAGATTA
TAAAAAGAAGTCTTACAAATCAGTAAAAAATAAAACTAGACAAAAATTTGAACAGATGAAAGAGAAACTC
TAAATAATCATTACACATGAGAAACTCAATCTCAGAAATCAGAGAACTATCATTGCATATACACTAAATT
AGAGAAATATTAAAAGGCTAAGTAACATCTGTGGCTTAATTAAAATCAGCAGTTCAACCTGTTGATAGTA
TGTACTAAGCTCTCATGTTTAATGTACTAAGCTCTCATGTTTAATGAACTAAACCCTCATGGCTAATGTA
CTAAGCTCTCATGGCTAATGTACTAAGCTCTCATGTTTCATGTACTAAGCTCTCATGTTTGAACAATAAA
ATTAATATAAATCAGCAACTTAAATAGCCTCTAAGGTTTTAAGTTTTATAAGAAAAAAAAGAATATATAA
GGCTTTTAAAGGTTTTAAGGTTTCCTAGCTTTAGTCCTGTTCCTCAGCTACAAAATGGACACAATTTCCA
GCAGGGTCTCTGAGGGCAAATTCCCTTCCCCAAGGTTGTTCACCAATTTCTGTCATGGCTGGGCCAGAGG
CATCCCTGAAATTTGTGCTGACTACTTCTGACCATTCTGCATAAAGCTCATCTAGGCCTCTGACCCAGAC
CCAAGCAAGGGTGTTGTCAGGGACAACTTGGTCCTGAACTGCTGAGATGAAGAGGGTGACATCATCTCTG
ACAACACCAGCAAAATCATCTTCAACAAAGTCTCTGGAGAATCCTAATCTGTCAGTCCAGAACTCTACAG
CCCCTGCAACATCCCTTGCTGTGAGGACTGGGACTGCAGAAGTGAGTTTGGCCATGATGGCCCTCCTATA
GTGAGTTGTATTATACTATGCAGATATACTATGCCAATGTTTAATTGTCAACTACTGTT
