Features (pLannotate 1.2.2; 8 found; start..end, strand, type, name):
   1005..1234    +  intron         chimeric intron: chimera between introns from adenovirus and immunoglobulin heavy chain genes
   1282..1998    +  CDS            EGFP: EGFP is a basic (constitutively fluorescent) green fluorescent protein published in 1996, derived from Aequorea victoria. It is reported to be a rapidly-maturing weak dimer with moderate acid sensitivity.
   1999..2367    +  CDS            ble: BLE_STRHI - Experimental evidence at protein level: Swiss-Prot protein existence level 1. Binding protein with a strong affinity to the bleomycin family of antibiotics. From Streptoalloteichus hindustanus.
   2392..2517    +  CDS            ccdB (fragment): CCDB_ECOLI - Also known as G, letB, letD. Experimental evidence at protein level: Swiss-Prot protein existence level 1. Toxic component of a type II toxin-antitoxin (TA) system, functioning in plasmid maintainence. Responsible for the post- segregational killing (PSK) of plasmid-free cells, also referred to as a plasmid addiction system. Half-life of over 2 hours. Cell killing by CcdB is accompanied by filamentation, defects in chromosome and plasmid segregation, defects in cell division, formation of anucleate cells, decreased DNA synthesis and plasmid loss. Interferes with the activity of DN
   2601..2722    -  polyA_signal   SV40 poly(A) signal: SV40 polyadenylation signal
   2745..2816    -  CDS            large T antigen (fragment): large T antigen from SV40 (simian virus 40)
   3658..3889    +  rep_origin     R6K γ ori (fragment): γ replication origin from E. coli plasmid R6K; requires the R6K initiator protein pi for replication
   3900..221     -  CDS            ble (across the origin): BLE_STRHI - Experimental evidence at protein level: Swiss-Prot protein existence level 1. Binding protein with a strong affinity to the bleomycin family of antibiotics. From Streptoalloteichus hindustanus.
>Addgene plasmid #96945 | pmSTARRseq1 | addgene full sequence | sequence record 191112 | Addgene NGS Result
AGCTCATCTAGGCCTCTGACCCAGACCCAAGCAAGGGTGTTGTCAGGGACAACTTGGTCCTGAACTGCTG
AGATGAAGAGGGTGACATCATCTCTGACAACACCAGCAAAATCATCTTCAACAAAGTCTCTGGAGAATCC
TAATCTGTCAGTCCAGAACTCTACAGCCCCTGCAACATCCCTTGCTGTGAGGACTGGGACTGCAGAAGTG
AGTTTGGCCATGATGGCCCTCCTATAGTGAGTTGTATTATACTATGCAGATATACTATGCCAATGTTTAA
TTGTCAACTACCTGTTTTAATTAAAATTATCTCTAAGGCATGTGAACTGGCTGTCTTGGTTTTCATCTGT
ACTTCATCTGCTACCTCTGTGACCTGAAACATATTTATAATTCCATTAAGCTGTGCATATGATAGATTTA
TCATATGTATTTTCCTTAAAGGATTTTTGTAAGAACTAATTGAATTGATACCTGTAAAGTCTTTATCACA
CTACCCAATAAATAATAAATCTCTTTGTTCAGCTCTCTGTTTCTATAAATATGTACCAGTTTTATTGTTT
TTAGTGGTAGTGATTTTATTCTCTTTCTATATATATACACACACATGTGTGCATTCATAAATATATACAA
TTTTTATGAATAAAAAATTATTAGCAATCAATATTGAAAACCACTGATTTTTGTTTATGTGAGCAAACAG
CAGATTAAAAGGAATTCCTGCAGGGCCCACCTAGGATGCATAGGGAGAAGAGCATGCTTGAGGGCTGAGT
GCCCCTCAGTGGGCAGAGAGCACATGGCCCACAGTCCCTGAGAAGTTGGGGGGAGGGGTGGGCAATTGAA
CTGGTGCCTAGAGAAGGTGGGGCTTGGGTAAACTGGGAAAGTGATGTGGTGTACTGGCTCCACCTTTTTC
CCCAGGGTGGGGGAGAACCATATATAAGTGCAGTAGTCTCTGTGAACATTCAGGGCCTGAATTAATTCAC
TGTCTGCCAGGGCCAGCTGTTGGGGTGAGTACTCCCTCTCAAAAGCTGGCATGACTTCTGCACTAAGATT
GTCAGTTTCCAAAAATGAGGAGGATTTGATATTCAACTGGCCCTCAGTGATGCCTTTGAGGGTGGCTGGG
TCCATCTGGTCAGAAAAGACAATCTTTTTGTTGTCAAGCTTGAGGTGTGGCAGGCTTGAGGTCTGGCCAT
ACACTTGAGTGACAATGACATCCACTTTGCCTTTCTCTCCACAGGTGTCCACTCCCAGGTCCAACTGCAG
GTCACCTGCAGGCTTAAGCTCATGGTTTCTAAGGGAGAAGAACTCTTTACTGGTGTTGTCCCAATTCTGG
TTGAGCTGGATGGTGATGTGAATGGCCACAAATTCTCTGTGTCTGGTGAAGGTGAAGGAGATGCAACTTA
TGGAAAGCTGACTCTGAAGTTCATTTGTACAACAGGAAAGCTGCCAGTGCCTTGGCCAACTCTGGTGACC
ACCCTGACTTATGGTGTTCAATGTTTCAGCAGGTACCCTGACCACATGAAGCAGCATGACTTCTTTAAAT
CTGCAATGCCAGAAGGTTATGTTCAGGAGAGGACAATCTTCTTTAAGGATGATGGAAATTATAAGACAAG
GGCAGAAGTGAAGTTTGAAGGTGATACACTGGTTAACAGAATTGAGCTGAAAGGCATTGATTTTAAGGAA
GATGGAAACATTCTGGGTCACAAGCTGGAGTACAACTATAATTCTCACAATGTTTACATTATGGCAGATA
AGCAGAGGAATGGAATTAAGGCTAATTTCAAGATTAGACACAACATTGAGGATGGGTCTGTCCAACTGGC
AGACCATTACCAGCAGAACACCCCTATTGGTGATGGCCCAGTTCTCCTCCCAGATAATCACTATCTCAGC
ACTCAATCTGCTCTGTCCAAAGACCCTAATGAGAAAAGAGACCACATGGTCCTCCTGGAGTTTGTGACAG
CAGCAGGAATTACTCTGGGAATGGATGAGCTGTACAAGGCCAAGTTGACCAGTGCTGTCCCAGTGCTCAC
AGCCAGGGATGTGGCTGGAGCTGTTGAGTTCTGGACTGACAGGTTGGGGTTCTCCAGAGATTTTGTGGAG
GATGACTTTGCAGGTGTGGTCAGAGATGATGTCACCCTGTTCATCTCAGCAGTCCAGGACCAGGTGGTGC
CTGACAACACCCTGGCTTGGGTGTGGGTGAGAGGACTGGATGAGCTGTATGCTGAGTGGAGTGAGGTGGT
CTCCACCAACTTCAGGGATGCCAGTGGCCCTGCCATGACAGAGATTGGAGAGCAGCCCTGGGGGAGAGAG
TTTGCCCTGAGAGACCCAGCAGGCAACTGTGTGCACTTTGTGGCAGAGGAGCAGGACTAAAGTCTAGAGC
TTGTACTAGTGGTGATTCCCCTGACGCGTGCACGTCTGCTGACGCGTAAAGTCTCCCGTGAACTTTACCC
ACGCGTGCATATCGGGGATGAAAGACGCGTCATGATGACCACCGATATGGCCAGTGTACGCGTCTCGGGG
AATATAAATACACAGCCAGTCTGCAGGACATCCCATGGGAATTCAGCCAGCCACTTCAACTGCTAGCTGG
CCAGACATGATAAGATACATTGATGAGTTTGGACAAACCACAACTAGAATGCAGTGAAAAAAATGCTTTA
TTTGTGAAATTTGTGATGCTATTGCTTTATTTGTAACCATTATAAGCTGCAATAAACAAGTTAACAACAA
CAATTGCATTCATTTTATGTTTCAGGTTCAGGGGGAGGTGTGGGAGGTTTTTTAAAGCAAGTAAAACCTC
TACAAATGTGGTATGGAATTCAGTCAATATGTTCACCCCAAAAAAGCTGTTTGTTAACTTGCCAACCTCA
TTCTAAAATGTATATAGAAGCCCAAAAGACAATAACAAAAATATTCTTGTAGAACAAAATGGGAAAGAAT
GTTCCACTAAATATCAAGATTTAGAGCAAAGCATGAGATGTGTGGGGATAGACAGTGAGGCTGATAAAAT
AGAGTAGAGCTCAGAAACAGACCCATTGATATATGTAAGTGACCTATGAAAAAAATATGGCATTTTACAA
TGGGAAAATGATGGTCTTTTTCTTTTTTAGAAAAACAGGGAAATATATTTATATGTAAAAAATAAAAGGG
AACCCATATGTCATACCATACACACAAAAAAATTCCAGTGAATTATAAGTCTAAATGGAGAAGGCAAAAC
TTTAAATCTTTTAGAAAATAATATAGAAGCATGCCATCAAGACTTCAGTGTAGAGAAAAATTTCTTATGA
CTCAAAGTCCTAACCACAAAGAAAAGATTGTTAATTAGATTGCATGAATATTAAGACTTATTTTTAAAAT
TAAAAAACCATTAAGAAAAGTCAGGCCATAGAATGACAGAAAATATTTGCAACACCCCAGTAAAGAGAAT
TGTAATATGCAGATTATAAAAAGAAGTCTTACAAATCAGTAAAAAATAAAACTAGACAAAAATTTGAACA
GATGAAAGAGAAACTCTAAATAATCATTACACATGAGAAACTCAATCTCAGAAATCAGAGAACTATCATT
GCATATACACTAAATTAGAGAAATATTAAAAGGCTAAGTAACATCTGTGGCTTAATTAAAATCAGCAGTT
CAACCTGTTGATAGTATGTACTAAGCTCTCATGTTTAATGTACTAAGCTCTCATGTTTAATGAACTAAAC
CCTCATGGCTAATGTACTAAGCTCTCATGGCTAATGTACTAAGCTCTCATGTTTCATGTACTAAGCTCTC
ATGTTTGAACAATAAAATTAATATAAATCAGCAACTTAAATAGCCTCTAAGGTTTTAAGTTTTATAAGAA
AAAAAAGAATATATAAGGCTTTTAAAGGTTTTAAGGTTTCCTAGCTTTAGTCCTGTTCCTCAGCTACAAA
ATGGACACAATTTCCAGCAGGGTCTCTGAGGGCAAATTCCCTTCCCCAAGGTTGTTCACCAATTTCTGTC
ATGGCTGGGCCAGAGGCATCCCTGAAATTTGTGCTGACTACTTCTGACCATTCTGCATAA
